>Addgene plasmid #159865 | pCFJ2301 - [1-2] ENTR - Fluor - ce-mMaple3(1 intron, syntrons(3), no_atg, no_stop) | addgene full sequence | sequence record 318050 | Addgene NGS Result
GTAAAACGACGGCCAGTCTTAAGCTCGGGCCCCAAATAATGATTTTATTTTGACTGATAGTGACCTGTTC
GTTGCAACAAATTGATGAGCAATGCTTTTTTATAATGCCAACTTTGTACAAAAAAGCAGGCTCGGGATCC
CCAAAGAAGAAGCGTAAGGTCGTCTCCAAGGTAACACTTAGTTTTTGTTGCTCTGTTTAAAAATTAATTT
TAAGGGAGAGGAGACTATCATGTCCGTCATCAAGCCAGACATGAAGATCAAGCTCCGTATGGAGGGAAAC
GTCAACGGACACGCCTTCGTCATCGAGGGAGAGGGATCCGGAAAGCCATTCGAGGGAATCCAAACCATCG
ACCTCGAGGTCAAGGTAAGTTTTCTTGAGACCTTTACTAACTAACTAGGTCTCATAGATTTTCAGGAGGG
AGCCCCACTCCCATTCGCCTACGACATCCTCACCACCGCCTTCCACTACGGAAACCGTGTCTTCACCAAG
TACCCACGAAAGATCCCAGACTACTTCAAGCAATCCTTCCCAGGTAAGTTATGTAGAGACCTTAATACTC
AACTATGGTCTCAAACATTTTCAGAGGGATACTCCTGGGAGCGTTCCATGACCTACGAGGACGGAGGAAT
CTGCAACGCCACCAACGACATCACCATGGAGGAGGACTCCTTCATCAACAAGATCCACTTCAAGGGAACC
AACTTCCCACCAAACGGACCAGTCATGCAAAAGCGTACCGTCGGATGGGAGGTTTCCACCGAGAAGGTAA
GTTCTTTAGAGACCTAATCACATCAATTTGGTCTCAGTAATTTTCAGATGTACGTCCGTGACGGAGTCCT
CAAGGGTGACGTCAAGATGAAGCTCCTCCTCAAGGGAGGATCCCACTACCGTTGCGACTTCCGTACCACC
TACAAGGTCAAGCAAAAGGCCGTCAAGCTCCCAAAGGCCCACTTCGTCGACCACCGTATCGAGATCCTCT
CCCACGACAAGGACTACAACAAGGTCAAGCTCTACGAGCACGCCGTCGCCCGTAACTCCACCGACTCCAT
GGACGAGCTCTACAAGTCCCGTCGTCGTAAGGCCAACCCAACCAAGCTCTCCGAGAACGCCAAGAAGCTC
GCCAAGGAGGTCGAGAACGGATCCAACCCAGCTTTCTTGTACAAAGTTGGCATTATAAGAAAGCATTGCT
TATCAATTTGTTGCAACGAACAGGTCACTATCAGTCAAAATAAAATCATTATTTGCCATCCAGCTGATAT
CCCCTATAGTGAGTCGTATTACATGGTCATAGCTGTTTCCTGGCAGCTCTGGCCCGTGTCTCAAAATCTC
TGATGTTACATTGCACAAGATAAAAATATATCATCATGAACAATAAAACTGTCTGCTTACATAAACAGTA
ATACAAGGGGTGTTATGAGCCATATTCAACGGGAAACGTCGAGGCCGCGATTAAATTCCAACATGGATGC
TGATTTATATGGGTATAAATGGGCTCGCGATAATGTCGGGCAATCAGGTGCGACAATCTATCGCTTGTAT
GGGAAGCCCGATGCGCCAGAGTTGTTTCTGAAACATGGCAAAGGTAGCGTTGCCAATGATGTTACAGATG
AGATGGTCAGACTAAACTGGCTGACGGAATTTATGCCTCTTCCGACCATCAAGCATTTTATCCGTACTCC
TGATGATGCATGGTTACTCACCACTGCGATCCCCGGAAAAACAGCATTCCAGGTATTAGAAGAATATCCT
GATTCAGGTGAAAATATTGTTGATGCGCTGGCAGTGTTCCTGCGCCGGTTGCATTCGATTCCTGTTTGTA
ATTGTCCTTTTAACAGCGATCGCGTATTTCGCCTCGCTCAGGCGCAATCACGAATGAATAACGGTTTGGT
TGATGCGAGTGATTTTGATGACGAGCGTAATGGCTGGCCTGTTGAACAAGTCTGGAAAGAAATGCATAAA
CTTTTGCCATTCTCACCGGATTCAGTCGTCACTCATGGTGATTTCTCACTTGATAACCTTATTTTTGACG
AGGGGAAATTAATAGGTTGTATTGATGTTGGACGAGTCGGAATCGCAGACCGATACCAGGATCTTGCCAT
CCTATGGAACTGCCTCGGTGAGTTTTCTCCTTCATTACAGAAACGGCTTTTTCAAAAATATGGTATTGAT
AATCCTGATATGAATAAATTGCAGTTTCATTTGATGCTCGATGAGTTTTTCTAATCAGAATTGGTTAATT
GGTTGTAACACTGGCAGAGCATTACGCTGACTTGACGGGACGGCGCAAGCTCATGACCAAAATCCCTTAA
CGTGAGTTACGCGTCGTTCCACTGAGCGTCAGACCCCGTAGAAAAGATCAAAGGATCTTCTTGAGATCCT
TTTTTTCTGCGCGTAATCTGCTGCTTGCAAACAAAAAAACCACCGCTACCAGCGGTGGTTTGTTTGCCGG
ATCAAGAGCTACCAACTCTTTTTCCGAAGGTAACTGGCTTCAGCAGAGCGCAGATACCAAATACTGTTCT
TCTAGTGTAGCCGTAGTTAGGCCACCACTTCAAGAACTCTGTAGCACCGCCTACATACCTCGCTCTGCTA
ATCCTGTTACCAGTGGCTGCTGCCAGTGGCGATAAGTCGTGTCTTACCGGGTTGGACTCAAGACGATAGT
TACCGGATAAGGCGCAGCGGTCGGGCTGAACGGGGGGTTCGTGCACACAGCCCAGCTTGGAGCGAACGAC
CTACACCGAACTGAGATACCTACAGCGTGAGCTATGAGAAAGCGCCACGCTTCCCGAAGGGAGAAAGGCG
GACAGGTATCCGGTAAGCGGCAGGGTCGGAACAGGAGAGCGCACGAGGGAGCTTCCAGGGGGAAACGCCT
GGTATCTTTATAGTCCTGTCGGGTTTCGCCACCTCTGACTTGAGCGTCGATTTTTGTGATGCTCGTCAGG
GGGGCGGAGCCTATGGAAAAACGCCAGCAACGCGGCCTTTTTACGGTTCCTGGCCTTTTGCTGGCCTTTT
GCTCACATGTTCTTTCCTGCGTTATCCCCTGATTCTGTGGATAACCGTATTACCGCCTTTGAGTGAGCTG
ATACCGCTCGCCGCAGCCGAACGACCGAGCGCAGCGAGTCAGTGAGCGAGGAAGCGGAAGAGCGCCCAAT
ACGCAAACCGCCTCTCCCCGCGCGTTGGCCGATTCATTAATGCAGCTGGCACGACAGGTTTCCCGACTGG
AAAGCGGGCAGTGAGCGCAACGCAATTAATACGCGTACCGCTAGCCAGGAAGAGTTTGTAGAAACGCAAA
AAGGCCATCCGTCAGGATGGCCTTCTGCTTAGTTTGATGCCTGGCAGTTTATGGCGGGCGTCCTGCCCGC
CACCCTCCGGGCCGTTGCTTCACAACGTTCAAATCCGCTCCCGGCGGATTTGTCCTACTCAGGAGAGCGT
TCACCGACAAACAACAGATAAAACGAAAGGCCCAGTCTTCCGACTGAGCCTTTCGTTTTATTTGATGCCT
GGCAGTTCCCTACTCTCGCGTTAACGCTAGCATGGATGTTTTCCCAGTCACGACGTT
Features (pLannotate 1.2.2; 11 found; start..end, strand, type, name):
     33..132     +  protein_bind   attL1: mutant version of attL; recombination site for the Gateway® LR reaction LR Clonase™
    212..1066    +  CDS            mMaple3: mMaple3 is a photoconvertible green fluorescent protein published in 2014, derived from Clavularia sp..
   1066..1138    +  CDS            EGL-13 NLS (fragment): nuclear localization signal from the C. elegans EGL-13 transcription factor (Lyssenko et al., 2007)
   1146..1245    -  protein_bind   attL2: mutant version of attL; recombination site for the Gateway® LR reaction LR Clonase™
   1263..1281    -  promoter       T7 promoter: promoter for bacteriophage T7 RNA polymerase
   1415..2224    +  CDS            KanR: aminoglycoside phosphotransferase; aph(3')-Ia; confers resistance to kanamycin in bacteria or G418 (Geneticin®) in eukaryotes
   2371..2959    +  rep_origin     ori: high-copy-number ColE1/pMB1/pBR322/pUC origin of replication
   3142..3234    +  CDS            lacI (fragment): lac repressor; lacI; The lac repressor binds to the lac operator to inhibit transcription in E. coli. This inhibition can be relieved by adding lactose or isopropyl-β-D-thiogalactopyranoside (IPTG).
   3289..3316    -  terminator     rrnB T2 terminator: transcription terminator T2 from the E. coli rrnB gene
   3448..3491    +  terminator     rrnB T1 terminator: Escherichia coli rrnB; transcription terminator T1 from the E. coli rrnB gene
   3538..17      -  CDS            lacZα (fragment) (across the origin): LacZα fragment of β-galactosidase; lacZ fragment
