[The description below was written by a language model from this plasmid's Addgene catalogue record and pLannotate feature annotations shown in this document.]
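Description:
pCFJ2301 is a Gateway entry clone built in the pDONR221 backbone, designed as the middle ("[1-2]") module in a three-fragment Gateway assembly for making C. elegans expression transgenes. It is a small plasmid of about 3.6 kb that is maintained in E. coli at high copy through a ColE1/pUC-type origin and selected with kanamycin via an aminoglycoside phosphotransferase gene. The remaining backbone annotations are typical pDONR remnants: rrnB T1 and T2 terminators that insulate the cloning site from upstream transcription, a T7 promoter next to attL2, and short lacI and lacZα fragments with no evident functional role.

The payload sits between attL1 and attL2, the sites that LR Clonase recombines to transfer the insert into a destination vector alongside flanking entry clones, which typically supply a promoter and a 3' UTR. The insert is a C. elegans-adapted version of mMaple3, a green photoconvertible fluorescent protein derived from Clavularia. According to the construct name, the coding sequence contains one intron and three "syntrons" (presumably synthetic introns), features connected by the associated publication to reducing germline silencing of transgenes carried on simple extrachromosomal arrays. The name also indicates that the sequence lacks both a start and a stop codon, suggesting it is meant to be read in frame with neighbouring coding modules as a fusion tag rather than expressed alone. The feature table additionally detects a fragment of the EGL-13 nuclear localization signal immediately downstream of mMaple3, which is not mentioned in the catalogue entry. The plasmid carries no worm promoter or terminator of its own, so it serves as a cloning building block rather than a directly expressible vector.
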