Addgene plasmid #159865: pCFJ2301 - [1-2] ENTR - Fluor - ce-mMaple3(1 intron, syntrons(3), no_atg, no_stop)
Purpose: Three-fragment Gateway compatible flourophore for expression in C. elegans
Depositing lab: Christian Froekjaer-Jensen. Depositing organization: King Abdullah University of Science and Technology (KAUST). Publication: Engineering rules that minimize germline silencing of transgenes in simple extrachromosomal arrays in C. elegans. Aljohani MD, El Mouridi S, Priyadarshini M, Vargas-Velazquez AM, Frokjaer-Jensen C. Nat Commun. 2020 Dec 9;11(1):6300. doi: 10.1038/s41467-020-19898-0. PubMed 33298957.
Backbone
  Vector backbone: pDONR221
  Vector type: Worm Expression
Growth in bacteria
  Bacterial resistance: Kanamycin, 50 μg/mL
  Growth temperature: 37°C
  Growth strain: DH5alpha
  Copy number: High Copy
Gene/Insert
  Gene/Insert name: [1-2] ENTR - Fluor - ce-mMaple3(1 intron, syntrons(3), no_atg, no_stop)
  Species: C. elegans (nematode)
  Mutation: Not applicable
  Cloning method: Gateway Cloning
Terms and licenses: Academic/Nonprofit Terms; Industry Terms: Not Available to Industry
Depositor comments: See www.wormbuilder.org for more information.
How to cite: pCFJ2301 - [1-2] ENTR - Fluor - ce-mMaple3(1 intron, syntrons(3), no_atg, no_stop) was a gift from Christian Froekjaer-Jensen (Addgene plasmid # 159865 ; http://n2t.net/addgene:159865 ; RRID:Addgene_159865)
